Addgene plasmid #134641: px330-RPL26 sgRNA1
Purpose: contains sgRNA targeting to the C-terminus of human RPL26 for gene editing
Depositing lab: Yihong Ye. Depositing organization: National Institute of Diabetes & Digestive & Kidney Diseases (NIDDK). Publication: UFMylation of RPL26 links translocation-associated quality control to endoplasmic reticulum protein homeostasis. Wang L, Xu Y, Rogers H, Saidi L, Noguchi CT, Li H, Yewdell JW, Guydosh NR, Ye Y. Cell Res. 2020 Jan;30(1):5-20. doi: 10.1038/s41422-019-0236-6. Epub 2019 Oct 8. PubMed 31595041.
Backbone
  Vector backbone: pX330-U6-Chimeric_BB-CBh-hSpCas9
  Vector type: Mammalian Expression
Growth in bacteria
  Bacterial resistance: Ampicillin, 100 μg/mL
  Growth temperature: 37°C
  Growth strain: NEB Stable
  Copy number: High Copy
Gene/Insert
  Gene/Insert name: RPL26 sgRNA2
  gRNA/shRNA sequence: TGCCCTTTTCCTTTCCTACT
  Species: H. sapiens (human)
  Entrez Gene: RPL26 (a.k.a. DBA11, L26)
Terms and licenses: Academic/Nonprofit Terms; Industry Terms: Not Available to Industry
How to cite: px330-RPL26 sgRNA1 was a gift from Yihong Ye (Addgene plasmid # 134641 ; http://n2t.net/addgene:134641 ; RRID:Addgene_134641)
