[The description below was written by a language model from this plasmid's Addgene catalogue record and pLannotate feature annotations shown in this document.]
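Description:
px330-RPL26 sgRNA1 is a mammalian expression plasmid for CRISPR/Cas9 genome editing, built on the pX330-U6-Chimeric_BB-CBh-hSpCas9 backbone, which delivers both the guide RNA and the Cas9 protein from a single vector. It is propagated in bacteria as a high-copy plasmid through a ColE1/pUC-type origin and selected with ampicillin via the β-lactamase (AmpR) gene. An f1 phage origin is also present, along with a single annotated AAV2 ITR and small pBR322-derived fragments (bom, rop) that are backbone remnants.

The payload consists of two expression units. A human U6 RNA polymerase III promoter drives a single guide RNA, with the 20-nt spacer fused to the Streptococcus pyogenes gRNA scaffold; the guide targets the region encoding the C-terminus of human RPL26, a ribosomal protein of the large subunit. Downstream, the CBh hybrid promoter (CMV enhancer, chicken β-actin promoter and a hybrid CBA/MVM intron) drives the S. pyogenes Cas9 coding sequence, which ends in a nucleoplasmin bipartite nuclear localization signal and is terminated by the bGH polyadenylation signal. The automated annotation splits Cas9 into two adjoining segments and labels the N-terminal one as a D10A "dCas9" portion. This probably reflects best-match naming by the annotation tool, since the stated backbone carries Cas9 and the stated purpose is gene editing, but the record itself does not resolve the point.

The catalogue entry is internally inconsistent: the plasmid is called sgRNA1, whereas the insert field reads RPL26 sgRNA2. No repair template is included, so any donor for modifying the RPL26 C-terminus would have to be supplied separately.
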