Features (pLannotate 1.2.2; 18 found; start..end, strand, type, name):
      1..241     +  promoter       U6 promoter: RNA polymerase III promoter for human U6 snRNA
    271..346     +  misc_RNA       gRNA scaffold: guide RNA scaffold for the Streptococcus pyogenes CRISPR/Cas9 system
    353..396     +  misc_RNA       gRNA scaffold (fragment): guide RNA scaffold for the Streptococcus pyogenes CRISPR/Cas9 system
    443..728     +  enhancer       CMV enhancer: human cytomegalovirus immediate early enhancer; contains an 18-bp deletion relative to the standard CMV enhancer
    730..1007    +  promoter       chicken β-actin promoter: No description available
   1008..1235    +  intron         hybrid intron: hybrid between chicken β-actin (CBA) and minute virus of mice (MMV) introns (Gray et al., 2011)
   1373..2974    +  CDS            dCas9(N): N-terminal portion of catalytically inactive Streptococcus pyogenes dCas9 carrying the D10A mutation (Zetsche et al., 2015)
   2975..5473    +  CDS            Cas9(C): C-terminal portion of Streptococcus pyogenes Cas9 (Zetsche et al., 2015)
   5474..5521    +  CDS            nucleoplasmin NLS: bipartite nuclear localization signal from nucleoplasmin
   5555..5666    +  polyA_signal   bGH poly(A) signal: bovine growth hormone polyadenylation signal
   5771..5911    +  repeat_region  AAV2 ITR: inverted terminal repeat of adeno-associated virus serotype 2 inverted
   5916..5967    -  misc_feature   bom (fragment): basis of mobility region from pBR322
   5986..6441    +  rep_origin     f1 ori (sequence partly withheld): f1 bacteriophage origin of replication; arrow indicates direction of (+) strand synthesis
   6442..6491    -  misc_feature   bom (fragment): basis of mobility region from pBR322
   6593..6628    -  CDS            rop (fragment): Rop protein, which maintains plasmids at low copy number; rop
   6723..6827    +  promoter       AmpR promoter: bla
   6828..7688    +  CDS            AmpR: β-lactamase; bla; confers resistance to ampicillin, carbenicillin, and related antibiotics
   7859..8447    +  rep_origin     ori: high-copy-number ColE1/pMB1/pBR322/pUC origin of replication
>Addgene plasmid #134641 | px330-RPL26 sgRNA1 | addgene full sequence | sequence record 264880 | Addgene NGS Result
GAGGGCCTATTTCCCATGATTCCTTCATATTTGCATATACGATACAAGGCTGTTAGAGAGATAATTGGAA
TTAATTTGACTGTAAACACAAAGATATTAGTACAAAATACGTGACGTAGAAAGTAATAATTTCTTGGGTA
GTTTGCAGTTTTAAAATTATGTTTTAAAATGGACTATCATATGCTTACCGTAACTTGAAAGTATTTCGAT
TTCTTGGCTTTATATATCTTGTGGAAAGGACGAAACACCGAGAAACCATTGAGAAGATGCGTTTTAGAGC
TAGAAATAGCAAGTTAAAATAAGGCTAGTCCGTTATCAACTTGAAAAAGTGGCACCGAGTCGGTGCTTTT
TTGTTTTAGAGCTAGAAATAGCAAGTTAAAATAAGGCTAGTCCGTTTTTAGCGCGTGCGCCAATTCTGCA
GACAAATGGCTCTAGAGGTACCCGTTACATAACTTACGGTAAATGGCCCGCCTGGCTGACCGCCCAACGA
CCCCCGCCCATTGACGTCAATAGTAACGCCAATAGGGACTTTCCATTGACGTCAATGGGTGGAGTATTTA
CGGTAAACTGCCCACTTGGCAGTACATCAAGTGTATCATATGCCAAGTACGCCCCCTATTGACGTCAATG
ACGGTAAATGGCCCGCCTGGCATTGTGCCCAGTACATGACCTTATGGGACTTTCCTACTTGGCAGTACAT
CTACGTATTAGTCATCGCTATTACCATGGTCGAGGTGAGCCCCACGTTCTGCTTCACTCTCCCCATCTCC
CCCCCCTCCCCACCCCCAATTTTGTATTTATTTATTTTTTAATTATTTTGTGCAGCGATGGGGGCGGGGG
GGGGGGGGGGGCGCGCGCCAGGCGGGGCGGGGCGGGGCGAGGGGCGGGGCGGGGCGAGGCGGAGAGGTGC
GGCGGCAGCCAATCAGAGCGGCGCGCTCCGAAAGTTTCCTTTTATGGCGAGGCGGCGGCGGCGGCGGCCC
TATAAAAAGCGAAGCGCGCGGCGGGCGGGAGTCGCTGCGCGCTGCCTTCGCCCCGTGCCCCGCTCCGCCG
CCGCCTCGCGCCGCCCGCCCCGGCTCTGACTGACCGCGTTACTCCCACAGGTGAGCGGGCGGGACGGCCC
TTCTCCTCCGGGCTGTAATTAGCTGAGCAAGAGGTAAGGGTTTAAGGGATGGTTGGTTGGTGGGGTATTA
ATGTTTAATTACCTGGAGCACCTGCCTGAAATCACTTTTTTTCAGGTTGGACCGGTGCCACCATGGACTA
TAAGGACCACGACGGAGACTACAAGGATCATGATATTGATTACAAAGACGATGACGATAAGATGGCCCCA
AAGAAGAAGCGGAAGGTCGGTATCCACGGAGTCCCAGCAGCCGACAAGAAGTACAGCATCGGCCTGGCCA
TCGGCACCAACTCTGTGGGCTGGGCCGTGATCACCGACGAGTACAAGGTGCCCAGCAAGAAATTCAAGGT
GCTGGGCAACACCGACCGGCACAGCATCAAGAAGAACCTGATCGGAGCCCTGCTGTTCGACAGCGGCGAA
ACAGCCGAGGCCACCCGGCTGAAGAGAACCGCCAGAAGAAGATACACCAGACGGAAGAACCGGATCTGCT
ATCTGCAAGAGATCTTCAGCAACGAGATGGCCAAGGTGGACGACAGCTTCTTCCACAGACTGGAAGAGTC
CTTCCTGGTGGAAGAGGATAAGAAGCACGAGCGGCACCCCATCTTCGGCAACATCGTGGACGAGGTGGCC
TACCACGAGAAGTACCCCACCATCTACCACCTGAGAAAGAAACTGGTGGACAGCACCGACAAGGCCGACC
TGCGGCTGATCTATCTGGCCCTGGCCCACATGATCAAGTTCCGGGGCCACTTCCTGATCGAGGGCGACCT
GAACCCCGACAACAGCGACGTGGACAAGCTGTTCATCCAGCTGGTGCAGACCTACAACCAGCTGTTCGAG
GAAAACCCCATCAACGCCAGCGGCGTGGACGCCAAGGCCATCCTGTCTGCCAGACTGAGCAAGAGCAGAC
GGCTGGAAAATCTGATCGCCCAGCTGCCCGGCGAGAAGAAGAATGGCCTGTTCGGAAACCTGATTGCCCT
GAGCCTGGGCCTGACCCCCAACTTCAAGAGCAACTTCGACCTGGCCGAGGATGCCAAACTGCAGCTGAGC
AAGGACACCTACGACGACGACCTGGACAACCTGCTGGCCCAGATCGGCGACCAGTACGCCGACCTGTTTC
TGGCCGCCAAGAACCTGTCCGACGCCATCCTGCTGAGCGACATCCTGAGAGTGAACACCGAGATCACCAA
GGCCCCCCTGAGCGCCTCTATGATCAAGAGATACGACGAGCACCACCAGGACCTGACCCTGCTGAAAGCT
CTCGTGCGGCAGCAGCTGCCTGAGAAGTACAAAGAGATTTTCTTCGACCAGAGCAAGAACGGCTACGCCG
GCTACATTGACGGCGGAGCCAGCCAGGAAGAGTTCTACAAGTTCATCAAGCCCATCCTGGAAAAGATGGA
CGGCACCGAGGAACTGCTCGTGAAGCTGAACAGAGAGGACCTGCTGCGGAAGCAGCGGACCTTCGACAAC
GGCAGCATCCCCCACCAGATCCACCTGGGAGAGCTGCACGCCATTCTGCGGCGGCAGGAAGATTTTTACC
CATTCCTGAAGGACAACCGGGAAAAGATCGAGAAGATCCTGACCTTCCGCATCCCCTACTACGTGGGCCC
TCTGGCCAGGGGAAACAGCAGATTCGCCTGGATGACCAGAAAGAGCGAGGAAACCATCACCCCCTGGAAC
TTCGAGGAAGTGGTGGACAAGGGCGCTTCCGCCCAGAGCTTCATCGAGCGGATGACCAACTTCGATAAGA
ACCTGCCCAACGAGAAGGTGCTGCCCAAGCACAGCCTGCTGTACGAGTACTTCACCGTGTATAACGAGCT
GACCAAAGTGAAATACGTGACCGAGGGAATGAGAAAGCCCGCCTTCCTGAGCGGCGAGCAGAAAAAGGCC
ATCGTGGACCTGCTGTTCAAGACCAACCGGAAAGTGACCGTGAAGCAGCTGAAAGAGGACTACTTCAAGA
AAATCGAGTGCTTCGACTCCGTGGAAATCTCCGGCGTGGAAGATCGGTTCAACGCCTCCCTGGGCACATA
CCACGATCTGCTGAAAATTATCAAGGACAAGGACTTCCTGGACAATGAGGAAAACGAGGACATTCTGGAA
GATATCGTGCTGACCCTGACACTGTTTGAGGACAGAGAGATGATCGAGGAACGGCTGAAAACCTATGCCC
ACCTGTTCGACGACAAAGTGATGAAGCAGCTGAAGCGGCGGAGATACACCGGCTGGGGCAGGCTGAGCCG
GAAGCTGATCAACGGCATCCGGGACAAGCAGTCCGGCAAGACAATCCTGGATTTCCTGAAGTCCGACGGC
TTCGCCAACAGAAACTTCATGCAGCTGATCCACGACGACAGCCTGACCTTTAAAGAGGACATCCAGAAAG
CCCAGGTGTCCGGCCAGGGCGATAGCCTGCACGAGCACATTGCCAATCTGGCCGGCAGCCCCGCCATTAA
GAAGGGCATCCTGCAGACAGTGAAGGTGGTGGACGAGCTCGTGAAAGTGATGGGCCGGCACAAGCCCGAG
AACATCGTGATCGAAATGGCCAGAGAGAACCAGACCACCCAGAAGGGACAGAAGAACAGCCGCGAGAGAA
TGAAGCGGATCGAAGAGGGCATCAAAGAGCTGGGCAGCCAGATCCTGAAAGAACACCCCGTGGAAAACAC
CCAGCTGCAGAACGAGAAGCTGTACCTGTACTACCTGCAGAATGGGCGGGATATGTACGTGGACCAGGAA
CTGGACATCAACCGGCTGTCCGACTACGATGTGGACCATATCGTGCCTCAGAGCTTTCTGAAGGACGACT
CCATCGACAACAAGGTGCTGACCAGAAGCGACAAGAACCGGGGCAAGAGCGACAACGTGCCCTCCGAAGA
GGTCGTGAAGAAGATGAAGAACTACTGGCGGCAGCTGCTGAACGCCAAGCTGATTACCCAGAGAAAGTTC
GACAATCTGACCAAGGCCGAGAGAGGCGGCCTGAGCGAACTGGATAAGGCCGGCTTCATCAAGAGACAGC
TGGTGGAAACCCGGCAGATCACAAAGCACGTGGCACAGATCCTGGACTCCCGGATGAACACTAAGTACGA
CGAGAATGACAAGCTGATCCGGGAAGTGAAAGTGATCACCCTGAAGTCCAAGCTGGTGTCCGATTTCCGG
AAGGATTTCCAGTTTTACAAAGTGCGCGAGATCAACAACTACCACCACGCCCACGACGCCTACCTGAACG
CCGTCGTGGGAACCGCCCTGATCAAAAAGTACCCTAAGCTGGAAAGCGAGTTCGTGTACGGCGACTACAA
GGTGTACGACGTGCGGAAGATGATCGCCAAGAGCGAGCAGGAAATCGGCAAGGCTACCGCCAAGTACTTC
TTCTACAGCAACATCATGAACTTTTTCAAGACCGAGATTACCCTGGCCAACGGCGAGATCCGGAAGCGGC
CTCTGATCGAGACAAACGGCGAAACCGGGGAGATCGTGTGGGATAAGGGCCGGGATTTTGCCACCGTGCG
GAAAGTGCTGAGCATGCCCCAAGTGAATATCGTGAAAAAGACCGAGGTGCAGACAGGCGGCTTCAGCAAA
GAGTCTATCCTGCCCAAGAGGAACAGCGATAAGCTGATCGCCAGAAAGAAGGACTGGGACCCTAAGAAGT
ACGGCGGCTTCGACAGCCCCACCGTGGCCTATTCTGTGCTGGTGGTGGCCAAAGTGGAAAAGGGCAAGTC
CAAGAAACTGAAGAGTGTGAAAGAGCTGCTGGGGATCACCATCATGGAAAGAAGCAGCTTCGAGAAGAAT
CCCATCGACTTTCTGGAAGCCAAGGGCTACAAAGAAGTGAAAAAGGACCTGATCATCAAGCTGCCTAAGT
ACTCCCTGTTCGAGCTGGAAAACGGCCGGAAGAGAATGCTGGCCTCTGCCGGCGAACTGCAGAAGGGAAA
CGAACTGGCCCTGCCCTCCAAATATGTGAACTTCCTGTACCTGGCCAGCCACTATGAGAAGCTGAAGGGC
TCCCCCGAGGATAATGAGCAGAAACAGCTGTTTGTGGAACAGCACAAGCACTACCTGGACGAGATCATCG
AGCAGATCAGCGAGTTCTCCAAGAGAGTGATCCTGGCCGACGCTAATCTGGACAAAGTGCTGTCCGCCTA
CAACAAGCACCGGGATAAGCCCATCAGAGAGCAGGCCGAGAATATCATCCACCTGTTTACCCTGACCAAT
CTGGGAGCCCCTGCCGCCTTCAAGTACTTTGACACCACCATCGACCGGAAGAGGTACACCAGCACCAAAG
AGGTGCTGGACGCCACCCTGATCCACCAGAGCATCACCGGCCTGTACGAGACACGGATCGACCTGTCTCA
GCTGGGAGGCGACAAAAGGCCGGCGGCCACGAAAAAGGCCGGCCAGGCAAAAAAGAAAAAGTAAGAATTC
CTAGAGCTCGCTGATCAGCCTCGACTGTGCCTTCTAGTTGCCAGCCATCTGTTGTTTGCCCCTCCCCCGT
GCCTTCCTTGACCCTGGAAGGTGCCACTCCCACTGTCCTTTCCTAATAAAATGAGGAAATTGCATCGCAT
TGTCTGAGTAGGTGTCATTCTATTCTGGGGGGTGGGGTGGGGCAGGACAGCAAGGGGGAGGATTGGGAAG
AGAATAGCAGGCATGCTGGGGAGCGGCCGCAGGAACCCCTAGTGATGGAGTTGGCCACTCCCTCTCTGCG
CGCTCGCTCGCTCACTGAGGCCGGGCGACCAAAGGTCGCCCGACGCCCGGGCTTTGCCCGGGCGGCCTCA
GTGAGCGAGCGAGCGCGCAGCTGCCTGCAGGGGCGCCTGATGCGGTATTTTCTCCTTACGCATCTGTGCG
GTATTTCACACCGCATA
[95 nt withheld, positions 5968-6062]
T
[46 nt withheld, positions 6064-6109]
C
[141 nt withheld, positions 6111-6251]
CCTTTGACGTTGGAGTCCACGTTCTTT
[37 nt withheld, positions 6279-6315]
ACTCTATCTCGGGCTATTCTTTTGATTTATAAGGGATTTTGCCGATTTCGGTCTATTGGTTAAAAAATGA
GCTGATTTAACAAAAATTTAACGCGAATTTTAACAAAATATTAACGTTTACAATTTTATGGTGCACTCTC
AGTACAATCTGCTCTGATGCCGCATAGTTAAGCCAGCCCCGACACCCGCCAACACCCGCTGACGCGCCCT
GACGGGCTTGTCTGCTCCCGGCATCCGCTTACAGACAAGCTGTGACCGTCTCCGGGAGCTGCATGTGTCA
GAGGTTTTCACCGTCATCACCGAAACGCGCGAGACGAAAGGGCCTCGTGATACGCCTATTTTTATAGGTT
AATGTCATGATAATAATGGTTTCTTAGACGTCAGGTGGCACTTTTCGGGGAAATGTGCGCGGAACCCCTA
TTTGTTTATTTTTCTAAATACATTCAAATATGTATCCGCTCATGAGACAATAACCCTGATAAATGCTTCA
ATAATATTGAAAAAGGAAGAGTATGAGTATTCAACATTTCCGTGTCGCCCTTATTCCCTTTTTTGCGGCA
TTTTGCCTTCCTGTTTTTGCTCACCCAGAAACGCTGGTGAAAGTAAAAGATGCTGAAGATCAGTTGGGTG
CACGAGTGGGTTACATCGAACTGGATCTCAACAGCGGTAAGATCCTTGAGAGTTTTCGCCCCGAAGAACG
TTTTCCAATGATGAGCACTTTTAAAGTTCTGCTATGTGGCGCGGTATTATCCCGTATTGACGCCGGGCAA
GAGCAACTCGGTCGCCGCATACACTATTCTCAGAATGACTTGGTTGAGTACTCACCAGTCACAGAAAAGC
ATCTTACGGATGGCATGACAGTAAGAGAATTATGCAGTGCTGCCATAACCATGAGTGATAACACTGCGGC
CAACTTACTTCTGACAACGATCGGAGGACCGAAGGAGCTAACCGCTTTTTTGCACAACATGGGGGATCAT
GTAACTCGCCTTGATCGTTGGGAACCGGAGCTGAATGAAGCCATACCAAACGACGAGCGTGACACCACGA
TGCCTGTAGCAATGGCAACAACGTTGCGCAAACTATTAACTGGCGAACTACTTACTCTAGCTTCCCGGCA
ACAATTAATAGACTGGATGGAGGCGGATAAAGTTGCAGGACCACTTCTGCGCTCGGCCCTTCCGGCTGGC
TGGTTTATTGCTGATAAATCTGGAGCCGGTGAGCGTGGAAGCCGCGGTATCATTGCAGCACTGGGGCCAG
ATGGTAAGCCCTCCCGTATCGTAGTTATCTACACGACGGGGAGTCAGGCAACTATGGATGAACGAAATAG
ACAGATCGCTGAGATAGGTGCCTCACTGATTAAGCATTGGTAACTGTCAGACCAAGTTTACTCATATATA
CTTTAGATTGATTTAAAACTTCATTTTTAATTTAAAAGGATCTAGGTGAAGATCCTTTTTGATAATCTCA
TGACCAAAATCCCTTAACGTGAGTTTTCGTTCCACTGAGCGTCAGACCCCGTAGAAAAGATCAAAGGATC
TTCTTGAGATCCTTTTTTTCTGCGCGTAATCTGCTGCTTGCAAACAAAAAAACCACCGCTACCAGCGGTG
GTTTGTTTGCCGGATCAAGAGCTACCAACTCTTTTTCCGAAGGTAACTGGCTTCAGCAGAGCGCAGATAC
CAAATACTGTTCTTCTAGTGTAGCCGTAGTTAGGCCACCACTTCAAGAACTCTGTAGCACCGCCTACATA
CCTCGCTCTGCTAATCCTGTTACCAGTGGCTGCTGCCAGTGGCGATAAGTCGTGTCTTACCGGGTTGGAC
TCAAGACGATAGTTACCGGATAAGGCGCAGCGGTCGGGCTGAACGGGGGGTTCGTGCACACAGCCCAGCT
TGGAGCGAACGACCTACACCGAACTGAGATACCTACAGCGTGAGCTATGAGAAAGCGCCACGCTTCCCGA
AGGGAGAAAGGCGGACAGGTATCCGGTAAGCGGCAGGGTCGGAACAGGAGAGCGCACGAGGGAGCTTCCA
GGGGGAAACGCCTGGTATCTTTATAGTCCTGTCGGGTTTCGCCACCTCTGACTTGAGCGTCGATTTTTGT
GATGCTCGTCAGGGGGGCGGAGCCTATGGAAAAACGCCAGCAACGCGGCCTTTTTACGGTTCCTGGCCTT
TTGCTGGCCTTTTGCTCACATGT
